Addgene plasmid #157571: pD649-HAsp-CDON-COMP5AP-AviTag-9xHis
Purpose: Mammalian expression of cell-surface protein extracellular domain fused to COMP5AP-AviTag-9xHis. Protein is secreted from cells.
Depositing lab: Chris Garcia. Depositing organization: Stanford University. Publication: A Human IgSF Cell-Surface Interactome Reveals a Complex Network of Protein-Protein Interactions. Wojtowicz WM, Vielmetter J, Fernandes RA, Siepe DH, Eastman CL, Chisholm GB, Cox S, Klock H, Anderson PW, Rue SM, Miller JJ, Glaser SM, Bragstad ML, Vance J, Lam AW, Lesley SA, Zinn K, Garcia KC. Cell. 2020 Aug 20;182(4):1027-1043.e17. doi: 10.1016/j.cell.2020.07.025. PubMed 32822567.
Backbone
  Vector backbone: pD649
  Backbone size w/o insert (bp): 7153
  Vector type: Mammalian Expression
Growth in bacteria
  Bacterial resistance: Ampicillin, 100 μg/mL
  Growth temperature: 37°C
  Growth strain: DH5alpha
  Copy number: High Copy
Gene/Insert
  Gene/Insert name: CDON
  Species: H. sapiens (human)
  Insert size (bp): 2814
  Entrez Gene: CDON (a.k.a. CDO, ORCAM, MGC111524)
  Promoter: CMV/SP6
  Tag / fusion protein: COMP5AP-AviTag-9xHis (C terminal on backbone)
  Cloning method: Restriction Enzyme; 5′ cloning site GCGGCCGC (not destroyed); 3′ cloning site GGCGCGCC (not destroyed)
  Sequencing primers: 5′ ATTTAGGTGACACTATAG; 3′ CGTCGCACTCCATCACGGTG
Resource information
  A portion of this plasmid was derived from a plasmid made by: synthesis by ThermoFisher
Terms and licenses: Academic/Nonprofit Terms; Industry Terms: Not Available to Industry
Depositor comments: Some plasmids in this collection may have an IS4-like element ISVsa5 family transposase upstream of the CMV promoter.
How to cite: pD649-HAsp-CDON-COMP5AP-AviTag-9xHis was a gift from Chris Garcia (Addgene plasmid # 157571 ; http://n2t.net/addgene:157571 ; RRID:Addgene_157571)
