[The description below was written by a language model from this plasmid's Addgene catalogue record and pLannotate feature annotations shown in this document.]
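Description:
pD649-HAsp-CDON-COMP5AP-AviTag-9xHis is a mammalian expression plasmid of about 10 kb, built on the pD649 backbone, that produces a secreted, multimerised form of the extracellular domain of human CDON (also called CDO), an immunoglobulin-superfamily cell-surface receptor. In bacteria it replicates from a high-copy ColE1/pUC-type origin and is selected with ampicillin through the bla gene. The annotation also picks up short remnants of KanR, lacZα, an rrnB terminator, a lac operator and a partial f1 origin, which appear to be backbone vestiges rather than functional units. The depositor notes that some plasmids in this collection may carry an IS4-like transposase insertion upstream of the CMV promoter; no such element appears in this feature table.

Expression is driven by the CMV enhancer/promoter, followed by a fragment of CMV intron A and an SP6 promoter, which could support in vitro transcription and serves as a sequencing primer site. The open reading frame begins with a signal peptide, named HAsp in the construct but matched by the annotation software to an IgH signal sequence fragment. The roughly 2.8 kb CDON ectodomain follows, cloned between retained NotI and AscI sites. Downstream on the backbone are the coiled-coil pentamerisation region of rat COMP, human placental alkaline phosphatase, an AviTag for enzymatic biotinylation and a polyhistidine tag (9xHis by name, annotated as 8xHis), ending at a bGH polyadenylation signal. Pentamerisation raises avidity for weak binding partners, and the phosphatase gives an enzymatic readout. This fits the associated study, which mapped extracellular protein–protein interactions among human IgSF proteins. A separate SV40/EM7-driven puromycin resistance cassette with an SV40 poly(A) signal could allow selection of transfected mammalian cells.
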