Features (pLannotate 1.2.2; 24 found; start..end, strand, type, name):
    119..143     -  CDS            KanR (fragment): aminoglycoside phosphotransferase; aph(3')-Ia; confers resistance to kanamycin
    254..842     +  rep_origin     ori: high-copy-number ColE1/pMB1/pBR322/pUC origin of replication
   1067..1084    +  terminator     rrnB T2 terminator (fragment): transcription terminator T2 from the E. coli rrnB gene
   1109..1128    -  CDS            lacZα (fragment): LacZα fragment of β-galactosidase; lacZ fragment
   1584..1600    +  protein_bind   lac operator: The lac repressor binds to the lac operator to inhibit transcription in E. coli. This inhibition can be relieved by adding lactose or isopropyl-β-D-thiogalactopyranoside (IPTG). lac repressor encoded by lacI
   1843..2146    +  enhancer       CMV enhancer: human cytomegalovirus immediate early enhancer
   2147..2350    +  promoter       CMV promoter: human cytomegalovirus (CMV) immediate early promoter
   2486..2529    +  intron         CMV intron (fragment): modified intron A from human cytomegalovirus
   2581..2599    +  promoter       SP6 promoter: promoter for bacteriophage SP6 RNA polymerase
   2603..2640    +  CDS            IgH signal sequence (fragment): signal sequence from the mouse immunoglobulin heavy chain variable region
   2743..5562    +  CDS            CDON (fragment): CDON_HUMAN - Also known as CDO. Experimental evidence at protein level: Swiss-Prot protein existence level 1. Component of a cell-surface receptor complex that mediates cell-cell interactions between muscle precursor cells. Promotes differentiation of myogenic cells (By similarity). From Homo sapiens (Human).
   5659..5838    +  CDS            Comp (fragment): COMP_RAT - Experimental evidence at protein level: Swiss-Prot protein existence level 1. May play a role in the structural integrity of cartilage via its interaction with other extracellular matrix proteins such as the collagens and fibronectin. Can mediate the interaction of chondrocytes with the cartilage extracellular matrix through interaction with cell surface integrin receptors. Could play a role in the pathogenesis of osteoarthritis. Potent suppressor of apoptosis in both primary chondrocytes and transformed cells. Suppresses apoptosis by blocking the activation of caspase-3 and by indu
   5826..7278    +  CDS            SEAP (fragment): secreted alkaline phosphatase from human placenta The natural enzyme has a C-terminal transmembrane sequence that is replaced by a GPI anchor.
   7303..7344    +  CDS            AviTag™ (fragment): peptide tag that allows for enzymatic biotinylation
   7348..7371    +  CDS            8xHis: 8xHis affinity tag
   7517..7628    +  polyA_signal   bGH poly(A) signal: bovine growth hormone polyadenylation signal
   7629..7737    +  rep_origin     f1 ori (fragment): f1 bacteriophage origin of replication; arrow indicates direction of (+) strand synthesis
   7751..8080    +  promoter       SV40 promoter: SV40 enhancer and early promoter
   8128..8175    +  promoter       EM7 promoter: synthetic bacterial promoter&nbsp
   8194..8793    +  CDS            PuroR (fragment): puromycin N-acetyltransferase; pac from Streptomyces; confers resistance to puromycin
   8803..8928    +  CDS            ble (fragment): BLE_KLEPN - Experimental evidence at protein level: Swiss-Prot protein existence level 1. Binding protein with a strong affinity to the bleomycin family of antibiotics. Binds to CL990; an antimitotic-antibiotic compound. From Klebsiella pneumoniae.
   8923..9044    +  polyA_signal   SV40 poly(A) signal: SV40 polyadenylation signal
   9097..9957    -  CDS            AmpR: β-lactamase; bla; confers resistance to ampicillin, carbenicillin, and related antibiotics
   9960..89      -  promoter       AmpR promoter (fragment) (across the origin): bla
>Addgene plasmid #157571 | pD649-HAsp-CDON-COMP5AP-AviTag-9xHis | depositor full sequence | sequence record 304251 | Full Sequence
TTTCAATATTATTGAAGCATTTATCAGGGTTATTGTCTCATGAGCGGATACATATTTGAATGTATTTAGA
AAAATAAACAAATAGGGGTCAGTGTTACAACCAATTAACCAATTCTGAACATTATCGCGAGCCCATTTAT
ACCTGAATATGGCTCATAACACCCCTTGCTCATGACCAAAATCCCTTAACGTGAGTTACGCGCGCGTCGT
TCCACTGAGCGTCAGACCCCGTAGAAAAGATCAAAGGATCTTCTTGAGATCCTTTTTTTCTGCGCGTAAT
CTGCTGCTTGCAAACAAAAAAACCACCGCTACCAGCGGTGGTTTGTTTGCCGGATCAAGAGCTACCAACT
CTTTTTCCGAAGGTAACTGGCTTCAGCAGAGCGCAGATACCAAATACTGTTCTTCTAGTGTAGCCGTAGT
TAGCCCACCACTTCAAGAACTCTGTAGCACCGCCTACATACCTCGCTCTGCTAATCCTGTTACCAGTGGC
TGCTGCCAGTGGCGATAAGTCGTGTCTTACCGGGTTGGACTCAAGACGATAGTTACCGGATAAGGCGCAG
CGGTCGGGCTGAACGGGGGGTTCGTGCACACAGCCCAGCTTGGAGCGAACGACCTACACCGAACTGAGAT
ACCTACAGCGTGAGCTATGAGAAAGCGCCACGCTTCCCGAAGGGAGAAAGGCGGACAGGTATCCGGTAAG
CGGCAGGGTCGGAACAGGAGAGCGCACGAGGGAGCTTCCAGGGGGAAACGCCTGGTATCTTTATAGTCCT
GTCGGGTTTCGCCACCTCTGACTTGAGCGTCGATTTTTGTGATGCTCGTCAGGGGGGCGGAGCCTATGGA
AAAACGCCAGCAACGCGGCCTTTTTACGGTTCCTGGCCTTTTGCTGGCCTTTTGCTCACATGTTCTTTCC
TGCGTTATCCCCTGATTCTGTGGATAACCGTATTACCGCCTTTGAGTGAGCTGATACCGCTCGCCGCAGC
CGAACGACCGAGCGCAGCGAGTCAGTGAGCGAGGAAGCGGAAGGCGAGAGTAGGGAACTGCCAGGCATCA
AACTAAGCAGAAGGCCCCTGACGGATGGCCTTTTTGCGTTTCTACAAACTCTTTCTGTGTTGTAAAACGA
CGGCCAGTCTTAAGCTCGGGCCCCCTGGGCGGTTCTGATAACGAGTAATCGTTAATCCGCAAATAACGTA
AAAACCCGCTTCGGCGGGTTTTTTTATGGGGGGAGTTTAGGGAAAGAGCATTTGTCAGAATATTTAAGGG
CGCCTGTCACTTTGCTTGATATATGAGAATTATTTAACCTTATAAATGAGAAAAAAGCAACGCACTTTAA
ATAAGATACGTTGCTTTTTCGATTGATGAACACCTATAATTAAACTATTCATCTATTATTTATGATTTTT
TGTATATACAATATTTCTAGTTTGTTAAAGAGAATTAAGAAAATAAATCTCGAAAATAATAAAGGGAAAA
TCAGTTTTTGATATCAAAATTATACATGTCAACGATAATACAAAATATAATACAAACTATAAGATGTTAT
CAGTATTTATTATCATTTAGAATAAATTTTGTGTCGCCCTTAATTGTGAGCGGATAACAATTACGAGCTT
CATGCACAGTGGCGTTGACTCAATATTGGCCATTAGCCATATTATTCATTGGTTATATAGCATAAATCAA
TATTGGCTATTGGCCATTGCATACGTTGTATCTATATCATAATATGTACATTTATATTGGCTCATGTCCA
ATATGACCGCCATGTTGGCATTGATTATTGACTAGTTATTAATAGTAATCAATTACGGGGTCATTAGTTC
ATAGCCCATATATGGAGTTCCGCGTTACATAACTTACGGTAAATGGCCCGCCTGGCTGACCGCCCAACGA
CCCCCGCCCATTGACGTCAATAATGACGTATGTTCCCATAGTAACGCCAATAGGGACTTTCCATTGACGT
CAATGGGTGGAGTATTTACGGTAAACTGCCCACTTGGCAGTACATCAAGTGTATCATATGCCAAGTACGC
CCCCTATTGACGTCAATGACGGTAAATGGCCCGCCTGGCATTATGCCCAGTACATGACCTTATGGGACTT
TCCTACTTGGCAGTACATCTACGTATTAGTCATCGCTATTACCATGGTGATGCGGTTTTGGCAGTACATC
AATGGGCGTGGATAGCGGTTTGACTCACGGGGATTTCCAAGTCTCCACCCCATTGACGTCAATGGGAGTT
TGTTTTGGCACCAAAATCAACGGGACTTTCCAAAATGTCGTAACAACTCCGCCCCATTGACGCAAATGGG
CGGTAGGCGTGTACGGTGGGAGGTCTATATAAGCAGAGCTCGTTTAGTGAACCGTCAGATCGCCTGGAGA
CGCCATCCACGCTGTTTTGACCTCCATAGAAGACACCGGGACCGATCCAGCCTCCGCGGCCGGGAACGGT
GCATTGGAACGCGGATTCCCCGTGCCAAGAGTGACGTAAGTACCGCCTATAGAGTCTATAGGCCCACCCC
CTTGGCTTCGTTAGAACGCGGCTACAATTAATACATAACCTTATGTATCATACACATACGATTTAGGTGA
CACTATAGAATAACATCCACTTTGCCTTTCTCTCCACAGGTGTCCACTCCCAGGTCCAACTGCACCTCGG
TTCTATCGAAAACGCGCCTGCTAGCGCCACCATGAAGACCATCATTGCCCTGAGCTACATCTTCTGCCTG
GTGTTCGCTGCGGCCGCCGATCTGGCCCCTTACTTTACATCTGAACCTCTGAGCGCCGTGCAGAAACTCG
GAGGACCTGTGGTTCTGCACTGTAGCGCTCAGCCTGTGACCACCAGAATCAGCTGGCTGCACAACGGCAA
GACCCTGGACGGAAACCTGGAACACGTGAAGATCCACCAGGGCACCCTGACCATCCTGAGCCTGAATAGC
AGCCTGCTGGGCTACTACCAGTGCCTGGCCAACAATTCTATCGGCGCCATTGTGTCTGGCCCTGCCACAG
TGTCTGTGGCCGTTCTGGGCGATTTTGGCAGCAGCACCAAACACGTGATCACCGCCGAGGAAAAGAGCGC
CGGCTTTATCGGATGTAGAGTGCCCGAGAGCAACCCCAAGGCCGAAGTGCGGTATAAGATCAGAGGCAAG
TGGCTGGAACACAGCACCGAGAACTACCTGATCCTGCCAAGCGGCAACCTGCAGATCCTGAACGTGTCCC
TGGAAGATAAGGGCAGCTACAAGTGCGCCGCCTACAATCCAGTGACACACCAGCTGAAGGTGGAACCCAT
CGGCAGAAAGCTGCTGGTGTCCAGACCTAGCAGCGACGACGTGCACATTCTGCACCCTACACATTCTCAG
GCCCTGGCCGTGCTGAGCAGATCTCCTGTTACACTGGAATGCGTGGTGTCCGGCGTTCCAGCTCCTCAGG
TGTACTGGCTGAAGGACGGACAGGATATCGCCCCTGGCAGCAATTGGAGAAGGCTGTACTCTCACCTGGC
CACCGATTCTGTGGACCCTGCCGATAGCGGCAATTACTCCTGTATGGCCGGCAACAAGAGCGGCGACGTG
AAATACGTGACCTACATGGTCAACGTGCTGGAACATGCCAGCATCAGCAAGGGCCTGCAGGACCAGATTG
TGTCTCTGGGCGCCACCGTGCACTTCACCTGTGATGTGCATGGCAACCCCGCTCCTAACTGCACCTGGTT
TCACAACGCCCAGCCTATTCACCCTAGCGCCAGACATCTGACAGCCGGCAATGGACTGAAGATCAGCGGC
GTGACAGTGGAAGATGTGGGCATGTACCAGTGTGTGGCCGACAACGGCATCGGCTTTATGCACTCTACCG
GCAGACTGGAAATCGAGAACGACGGCGGCTTCAAGCCCGTGATCATTACAGCCCCTGTGTCCGCCAAAGT
GGCCGATGGGGATTTTGTGACCCTGAGCTGTAATGCCTCTGGCCTGCCTGTGCCTGTGATCCGTTGGTAC
GATAGCCACGGCCTGATCACCAGCCATCCTAGCCAGGTGCTGCGGAGCAAGAGCAGAAAGTCTCAGCTGT
CAAGACCCGAGGGCCTGAATCTGGAACCCGTGTACTTTGTTCTGAGCCAGGCTGGCGCCTCTAGCCTGCA
CATTCAGGCTGTGACACAAGAGCACGCCGGCAAGTATATCTGCGAGGCCGCCAATGAGCACGGCACAACT
CAAGCCGAAGCCAGCCTGATGGTGGTGCCCTTCGAGACAAACACAAAGGCCGAGACAGTGACCCTGCCTG
ACGCCGCTCAGAACGACGACAGATCTAAGAGAGATGGCAGCGAGACAGGCCTGCTGTCCAGCTTTCCTGT
GAAAGTGCACCCCAGCGCCGTGGAATCTGCCCCTGAGAAAAATGCCAGCGGCATCAGCGTGCCCGACGCT
CCTATTATTCTGAGCCCTCCTCAGACACACACCCCTGACACCTACAACCTCGTTTGGAGAGCCGGAAAGG
ATGGCGGCCTGCCTATCAACGCCTACTTCGTGAAGTACCGGAAGCTGGACGATGGCGTGGGAATGCTCGG
ATCTTGGCACACAGTCAGAGTGCCAGGCTCCGAGAATGAGCTGCATCTGGCCGAACTGGAACCTTCCAGC
CTGTACGAGGTGCTGATGGTTGCTAGATCTGCTGCCGGCGAAGGACAGCCTGCCATGCTGACCTTCCGGA
CCAGCAAAGAGAAAACCGCCAGCAGCAAGAACACCCAGGCCTCTTCTCCACCTGTGGGCATCCCTAAGTA
CCCCGTGGTGTCTGAAGCCGCTAACAACAACTTTGGCGTGGTGCTGACCGACAGCAGCAGACATAGCGGA
GTGCCTGAGGCTCCCGATAGACCTACAATCAGCACCGCCAGCGAAACCAGCGTGTACGTGACATGGATTC
CCAGAGCCAATGGCGGCAGCCCTATCACCGCCTTCAAGGTCGAGTACAAGCGGATGAGAACCAGCAACTG
GCTGGTGGCCGCCGAAGATATTCCTCCTAGCAAGCTGAGCGTGGAAGTGCGCTCTCTGGAACCAGGCAGC
ACCTACAAGTTCAGAGTGATCGCCATCAACCACTACGGCGAGAGCTTCAGATCCAGCGCCAGCAGACCTT
ACCAGGTCGTGGGCTTCCCCAACAGATTCAGCAGCAGGCCAATCACAGGCCCTCACATTGCCTACACCGA
GGCCGTGTCTGACACCCAGATCATGCTGAAGTGGACCTACATTCCCAGCTCCAACAACAACACCCCTATC
CAGGGCTTCTACATCTACTACAGACCCACCGACAGCGACAACGACTCCGACTACAAGCGAGATGTGGTGG
AAGGCAGCAAGCAGTGGCACATGATTGGCCATCTGCAGCCCGAGACAAGCTACGACATCAAGATGCAGTG
CTTCAACGAAGGCGGCGAGTCCGAGTTCAGCAACGTGATGATCTGCGAGACAAAAGTGAAGAGAGTGCCT
GGGGCCAGCGAGTACCCTGTGAAGGATCTGAGCACCCCTCCTAATTCTCTCGGCTCTGGCGGAAATGTGG
GCCCAGCTACATCTCCTGCCAGATCCTCTGATGGCGCGCCGGAAGATCAAGTTGATCCAAGATTGATTGA
TGGCAAGGGCGGATCTCTGGAGGTGCTGTTCCAGGGACCAGGCGGAAGCGGCAATCCCGGCGGCGATCTG
GCCCCCCAGATGCTGCGCGAGCTGCAGGAGACCAATGCCGCCCTGCAGGACGTGCGCGAGCTGCTGCGCC
ACCGCGTGAAGGAGATCACCTTCCTGAAGAACACCGTGATGGAGTGCGACGCCTGCGGTATGCAGCCCTC
TAGAGGCTCCGGCTCCATCATCCCAGTTGAGGAGGAGAACCCGGACTTCTGGAACCGCGAGGCAGCCGAG
GCCCTGGGTGCCGCCAAGAAGCTGCAGCCTGCACAGACAGCCGCCAAGAACCTCATCATCTTCCTGGGCG
ATGGGATGGGGGTGTCTACGGTGACAGCTGCCAGGATCCTAAAAGGGCAGAAGAAGGACAAACTGGGGCC
TGAGATACCCCTGGCCATGGACCGCTTCCCATATGTGGCTCTGTCCAAGACATACAATGTAGACAAACAT
GTGCCAGACAGTGGAGCCACAGCCACGGCCTACCTGTGCGGGGTCAAGGGCAACTTCCAGACCATTGGCT
TGAGTGCAGCCGCCCGCTTTAACCAGTGCAACACGACACGCGGCAACGAGGTCATCTCCGTGATGAATCG
GGCCAAGAAAGCAGGGAAGTCAGTGGGAGTGGTAACCACCACACGAGTGCAGCACGCCTCGCCAGCCGGC
ACCTACGCCCACACGGTGAACCGCAACTGGTACTCGGACGCCGACGTGCCTGCCTCGGCCCGCCAGGAGG
GGTGCCAGGACATCGCTACGCAGCTCATCTCCAACATGGACATTGACGTGATCCTAGGTGGAGGCCGAAA
GTACATGTTTCGCATGGGAACCCCAGACCCTGAGTACCCAGATGACTACAGCCAAGGTGGGACCAGGCTG
GACGGGAAGAATCTGGTGCAGGAATGGCTGGCGAAGCGCCAGGGTGCCCGGTATGTGTGGAACCGCACTG
AGCTCATGCAGGCTTCCCTGGACCCGTCTGTGACCCATCTCATGGGTCTCTTTGAGCCTGGAGACATGAA
ATACGAGATCCACCGAGACTCCACACTGGACCCCTCCCTGATGGAGATGACAGAGGCTGCCCTGCGCCTG
CTGAGCAGGAACCCCCGCGGCTTCTTCCTCTTCGTGGAGGGTGGTCGCATCGACCATGGTCATCATGAAA
GCAGGGCTTACCGGGCACTGACTGAGACGATCATGTTCGACGACGCCATTGAGAGGGCGGGCCAGCTCAC
CAGCGAGGAGGACACGCTGAGCCTCGTCACTGCCGACCACTCCCACGTCTTCTCCTTCGGAGGCTACCCC
CTGCGAGGGAGCTCCATCTTCGGGCTGGCCCCTGGCAAGGCCCGGGACAGGAAGGCCTACACGGTCCTCC
TATACGGAAACGGTCCAGGCTATGTGCTCAAGGACGGCGCCCGGCCGGATGTTACCGAGAGCGAGAGCGG
GAGCCCCGAGTATCGGCAGCAGTCAGCAGTGCCCCTGGACGAAGAGACCCACGCAGGCGAGGACGTGGCG
GTGTTCGCGCGCGGCCCGCAGGCGCACCTGGTTCACGGCGTGCAGGAGCAGACCTTCATAGCGCACGTCA
TGGCCTTCGCCGCCTGCCTGGAGCCCTACACCGCCTGCGACCTGGCGCCCCCCGCCGGCACCACCGACGC
CGCGCACCCGGGTGGCGGAGGACTGAACGACATCTTCGAGGCTCAGAAAATCGAATGGCACGAACATCAC
CATCACCATCACCATCACCATTAAGGCCGGCCTGTAGTCACTGGCACAACGCGTTACCCGGTAAGCCAAT
CGGGTATACACGGTCGTCATACTGCAGACAGGGTTCTTCTACTTTGCAAGATAGTCTTGAGTAGTAAAAT
AAATAGATAGAGAAAATCAGCCTCGACTGTGCCTTCTAGTTGCCAGCCATCTGTTGTTTGCCCCTCCCCC
GTGCCTTCCTTGACCCTGGAAGGTGCCACTCCCACTGTCCTTTCCTAATAAAATGAGGAAATTGCATCAC
AACACTCAACCCTATCTCGGTCTATTCTTTTGATTTATAAGGGATTTTGCCGATTTCGGCCTATTGGTTA
AAAAATGAGCTGATTTAACAAAAATTTAACGCGAATTAATTCTGTGGAATGTGTGTCAGTTAGGGTGTGG
AAAGTCCCCAGGCTCCCCAGCAGGCAGAAGTATGCAAAGCATGCATCTCAATTAGTCAGCAACCAGGTGT
GGAAAGTCCCCAGGCTCCCCAGCAGGCAGAAGTATGCAAAGCATGCATCTCAATTAGTCAGCAACCATAG
TCCCGCCCCTAACTCCGCCCATCCCGCCCCTAACTCCGCCCAGTTCCGCCCATTCTCCGCCCCATGGCTG
ACTAATTTTTTTTATTTATGCAGAGGCCGAGGCCGCCTCTGCCTCTGAGCTATTCCAGAAGTAGTGAGGA
GGCTTTTTTGGAGGCCTAGGCTTTTGCAAAAAGCTCCCGGGAGCTTGTATATCCATTTTCGGATCTGATC
AGCACGTGTTGACAATTAATCATCGGCATAGTATATCGGCATAGTATAATACGACAAGGTGAGGAACTAA
ACCATGACCGAGTACAAGCCCACGGTGCGCCTCGCCACCCGCGACGACGTCCCCAGGGCCGTACGCACCC
TCGCCGCCGCGTTCGCCGACTACCCCGCCACGCGCCACACCGTCGATCCGGACCGCCACATCGAGCGGGT
CACCGAGCTGCAAGAACTCTTCCTCACGCGCGTCGGGCTCGACATCGGCAAGGTGTGGGTCGCGGACGAC
GGCGCCGCGGTGGCGGTCTGGACCACGCCGGAGAGCGTCGAAGCGGGGGCGGTGTTCGCCGAGATCGGCC
CGCGCATGGCCGAGTTGAGCGGTTCCCGGCTGGCCGCGCAGCAACAGATGGAAGGCCTCCTGGCGCCGCA
CCGGCCCAAGGAGCCCGCGTGGTTCCTGGCCACCGTCGGCGTCTCGCCCGACCACCAGGGCAAGGGTCTG
GGCAGCGCCGTCGTGCTCCCCGGAGTGGAGGCGGCCGAGCGCGCCGGGGTGCCCGCCTTCCTGGAGACAT
CCGCGCCCCGCAACCTCCCCTTCTACGAGCGGCTCGGCTTCACCGTCACCGCCGACGTCGAGGTGCCCGA
AGGACCGCGCACCTGGTGCATGACCCGCAAGCCCGGTGCCTGACACGTGCTACGAGATTTCGATTCCACC
GCCGCCTTCTATGAAAGGTTGGGCTTCGGAATCGTTTTCCGGGACGCCGGCTGGATGATCCTCCAGCGCG
GGGATCTCATGCTGGAGTTCTTCGCCCACCCCAACTTGTTTATTGCAGCTTATAATGGTTACAAATAAAG
CAATAGCATCACAAATTTCACAAATAAAGCATTTTTTTCACTGCATTCTAGTTGTGGTTTGTCCAAACTC
ATCAATGTATCTTATCATGTCTGTATACCGTCGACCTCTAGCTAGAGCTTGGCGTAATCATGGTCATTAC
CAATGCTTAATCAGTGAGGCACCTATCTCAGCGATCTGTCTATTTCGTTCATCCATAGTTGCCTGACTCC
CCGTCGTGTAGATAACTACGATACGGGAGGGCTTACCATCTGGCCCCAGCGCTGCGATGATACCGCGAGA
ACCACGCTCACCGGCTCCGGATTTATCAGCAATAAACCAGCCAGCCGGAAGGGCCGAGCGCAGAAGTGGT
CCTGCAACTTTATCCGCCTCCATCCAGTCTATTAATTGTTGCCGGGAAGCTAGAGTAAGTAGTTCGCCAG
TTAATAGTTTGCGCAACGTTGTTGCCATCGCTACAGGCATCGTGGTGTCACGCTCGTCGTTTGGTATGGC
TTCATTCAGCTCCGGTTCCCAACGATCAAGGCGAGTTACATGATCCCCCATGTTGTGCAAAAAAGCGGTT
AGCTCCTTCGGTCCTCCGATCGTTGTCAGAAGTAAGTTGGCCGCAGTGTTATCACTCATGGTTATGGCAG
CACTGCATAATTCTCTTACTGTCATGCCATCCGTAAGATGCTTTTCTGTGACTGGTGAGTACTCAACCAA
GTCATTCTGAGAATAGTGTATGCGGCGACCGAGTTGCTCTTGCCCGGCGTCAATACGGGATAATACCGCG
CCACATAGCAGAACTTTAAAAGTGCTCATCATTGGAAAACGTTCTTCGGGGCGAAAACTCTCAAGGATCT
TACCGCTGTTGAGATCCAGTTCGATGTAACCCACTCGTGCACCCAACTGATCTTCAGCATCTTTTACTTT
CACCAGCGTTTCTGGGTGAGCAAAAACAGGAAGGCAAAATGCCGCAAAAAAGGGAATAAGGGCGACACGG
AAATGTTGAATACTCATATTCTTCCTT
