>Addgene plasmid #157571 | pD649-HAsp-CDON-COMP5AP-AviTag-9xHis | depositor partial sequence | sequence record 304252 | insert (extracellular domain)
GATCTGGCCCCTTACTTTACATCTGAACCTCTGAGCGCCGTGCAGAAACTCGGAGGACCTGTGGTTCTGC
ACTGTAGCGCTCAGCCTGTGACCACCAGAATCAGCTGGCTGCACAACGGCAAGACCCTGGACGGAAACCT
GGAACACGTGAAGATCCACCAGGGCACCCTGACCATCCTGAGCCTGAATAGCAGCCTGCTGGGCTACTAC
CAGTGCCTGGCCAACAATTCTATCGGCGCCATTGTGTCTGGCCCTGCCACAGTGTCTGTGGCCGTTCTGG
GCGATTTTGGCAGCAGCACCAAACACGTGATCACCGCCGAGGAAAAGAGCGCCGGCTTTATCGGATGTAG
AGTGCCCGAGAGCAACCCCAAGGCCGAAGTGCGGTATAAGATCAGAGGCAAGTGGCTGGAACACAGCACC
GAGAACTACCTGATCCTGCCAAGCGGCAACCTGCAGATCCTGAACGTGTCCCTGGAAGATAAGGGCAGCT
ACAAGTGCGCCGCCTACAATCCAGTGACACACCAGCTGAAGGTGGAACCCATCGGCAGAAAGCTGCTGGT
GTCCAGACCTAGCAGCGACGACGTGCACATTCTGCACCCTACACATTCTCAGGCCCTGGCCGTGCTGAGC
AGATCTCCTGTTACACTGGAATGCGTGGTGTCCGGCGTTCCAGCTCCTCAGGTGTACTGGCTGAAGGACG
GACAGGATATCGCCCCTGGCAGCAATTGGAGAAGGCTGTACTCTCACCTGGCCACCGATTCTGTGGACCC
TGCCGATAGCGGCAATTACTCCTGTATGGCCGGCAACAAGAGCGGCGACGTGAAATACGTGACCTACATG
GTCAACGTGCTGGAACATGCCAGCATCAGCAAGGGCCTGCAGGACCAGATTGTGTCTCTGGGCGCCACCG
TGCACTTCACCTGTGATGTGCATGGCAACCCCGCTCCTAACTGCACCTGGTTTCACAACGCCCAGCCTAT
TCACCCTAGCGCCAGACATCTGACAGCCGGCAATGGACTGAAGATCAGCGGCGTGACAGTGGAAGATGTG
GGCATGTACCAGTGTGTGGCCGACAACGGCATCGGCTTTATGCACTCTACCGGCAGACTGGAAATCGAGA
ACGACGGCGGCTTCAAGCCCGTGATCATTACAGCCCCTGTGTCCGCCAAAGTGGCCGATGGGGATTTTGT
GACCCTGAGCTGTAATGCCTCTGGCCTGCCTGTGCCTGTGATCCGTTGGTACGATAGCCACGGCCTGATC
ACCAGCCATCCTAGCCAGGTGCTGCGGAGCAAGAGCAGAAAGTCTCAGCTGTCAAGACCCGAGGGCCTGA
ATCTGGAACCCGTGTACTTTGTTCTGAGCCAGGCTGGCGCCTCTAGCCTGCACATTCAGGCTGTGACACA
AGAGCACGCCGGCAAGTATATCTGCGAGGCCGCCAATGAGCACGGCACAACTCAAGCCGAAGCCAGCCTG
ATGGTGGTGCCCTTCGAGACAAACACAAAGGCCGAGACAGTGACCCTGCCTGACGCCGCTCAGAACGACG
ACAGATCTAAGAGAGATGGCAGCGAGACAGGCCTGCTGTCCAGCTTTCCTGTGAAAGTGCACCCCAGCGC
CGTGGAATCTGCCCCTGAGAAAAATGCCAGCGGCATCAGCGTGCCCGACGCTCCTATTATTCTGAGCCCT
CCTCAGACACACACCCCTGACACCTACAACCTCGTTTGGAGAGCCGGAAAGGATGGCGGCCTGCCTATCA
ACGCCTACTTCGTGAAGTACCGGAAGCTGGACGATGGCGTGGGAATGCTCGGATCTTGGCACACAGTCAG
AGTGCCAGGCTCCGAGAATGAGCTGCATCTGGCCGAACTGGAACCTTCCAGCCTGTACGAGGTGCTGATG
GTTGCTAGATCTGCTGCCGGCGAAGGACAGCCTGCCATGCTGACCTTCCGGACCAGCAAAGAGAAAACCG
CCAGCAGCAAGAACACCCAGGCCTCTTCTCCACCTGTGGGCATCCCTAAGTACCCCGTGGTGTCTGAAGC
CGCTAACAACAACTTTGGCGTGGTGCTGACCGACAGCAGCAGACATAGCGGAGTGCCTGAGGCTCCCGAT
AGACCTACAATCAGCACCGCCAGCGAAACCAGCGTGTACGTGACATGGATTCCCAGAGCCAATGGCGGCA
GCCCTATCACCGCCTTCAAGGTCGAGTACAAGCGGATGAGAACCAGCAACTGGCTGGTGGCCGCCGAAGA
TATTCCTCCTAGCAAGCTGAGCGTGGAAGTGCGCTCTCTGGAACCAGGCAGCACCTACAAGTTCAGAGTG
ATCGCCATCAACCACTACGGCGAGAGCTTCAGATCCAGCGCCAGCAGACCTTACCAGGTCGTGGGCTTCC
CCAACAGATTCAGCAGCAGGCCAATCACAGGCCCTCACATTGCCTACACCGAGGCCGTGTCTGACACCCA
GATCATGCTGAAGTGGACCTACATTCCCAGCTCCAACAACAACACCCCTATCCAGGGCTTCTACATCTAC
TACAGACCCACCGACAGCGACAACGACTCCGACTACAAGCGAGATGTGGTGGAAGGCAGCAAGCAGTGGC
ACATGATTGGCCATCTGCAGCCCGAGACAAGCTACGACATCAAGATGCAGTGCTTCAACGAAGGCGGCGA
GTCCGAGTTCAGCAACGTGATGATCTGCGAGACAAAAGTGAAGAGAGTGCCTGGGGCCAGCGAGTACCCT
GTGAAGGATCTGAGCACCCCTCCTAATTCTCTCGGCTCTGGCGGAAATGTGGGCCCAGCTACATCTCCTG
CCAGATCCTCTGAT
